>Addgene plasmid #114994 | PRK3 J7_pECIA2 | addgene full sequence | sequence record 296783 | Addgene NGS Result
GTAAAACGACGGCCAGTGAATTAATTCGTTGCAGGACAGGATGTGGTGCCCGATGTGACTAGCTCTTTGC
TGCAGGCCGTCCTATCCTCTGGTTCCGATAAGAGACCCAGAACTCCGGCCCCCCACCGCCCACCGCCACC
CCCATACATATGTGGTACGCAAGTAAGAGTGCCTGCGCATGCCCCATGTGCCCCACCAAGAGCTTTGCAT
CCCATACAAGTCCCCAAAGTGGAGAACCGAACCAATTCTTCGCGGGCAGAACAAAAGCTTCTGCACACGT
CTCCACTCGAATTTGGAGCCGGCCGGCGTGTGCAAAAGAGGTGAATCGAACGAAAGACCCGTGTGTAAAG
CCGCGTTTCCAAAATGTATAAAACCGAGAGCATCTGGCCAATGTGCATCAGTTGTGGTCAGCAGCAAAAT
CAAGTGAATCATCTCAGTGCAACTAAAGGGGGGATCCGATCTCAATATGAAGTTATGCATATTACTGGCC
GTCGTGGCCTTTGTTGGCCTCTCGCTCGGGTCGGAACCGCTCGTGCGGTTCAAGCGCTCGGTGAATATAA
CTAAAGGAGACTTGAATTCATGGAGAACAGGAACCGATCCTTGCAATGGCAAATGGTTTGGGATCTATTG
CCAAAAGGGTCAAACAGTTTCGGGCATTCACGTCACCCGGCTTGGTCTCTCCGGGACCATCAACATTGAG
GATTTAAAAGATCTCCCAAATCTAAGAACGATCAGGCTTGACAACAATCTTCTCTCAGGTCCTCTCCCTC
CTTTTTTCAAGCTACCTGGCTTGAAATCTCTTTTGCTCTCAAACAATAGCTTTTCTGGTGAGATTGCTGA
TGATTTCTTCAAAGAAACGCCACAACTCAAGCGGGTTTTTCTTGATAACAACCGGTTATCCGGAAAAATC
CCCGCTTCTTTGATGCAACTCGCAGGTCTTGAGGAGCTTCACATGCAAGGAAACCAGTTCACTGGTGAGA
TACCTCCTCTTACCGATGGCAACAAGGTTTTGAAATCCCTTGACCTCTCCAACAATGATCTAGAGGGAGA
GATCCCAATAACCATTTCCGACAGGAAGAATCTAGAGATGAAATTCGAAGGGAATCAGAGGCTTTGCGGG
TCACCTCTGAATATAGAATGCGATGAGAAACCTTCATCTACAGGGTCAGGGAATGAGAAGCTGGAGGTGC
TGTTCCAGGGACCAGGGAGCGACAAAACTCACACATGCCCACCGTGCCCAGCACCTGAACTCCTGGGGGG
ACCGTCAGTCTTCCTCTTCCCCCCAAAACCCAAGGACACCCTCATGATCTCCCGGACCCCTGAGGTCACA
TGCGTGGTGGTGGACGTGAGCCACGAAGACCCTGAGGTCAAGTTCAACTGGTACGTGGACGGCGTGGAGG
TGCATAATGCCAAGACAAAGCCGCGGGAGGAGCAGTACAACAGCACGTACCGTGTGGTCAGCGTCCTCAC
CGTCCTGCACCAGGACTGGCTGAATGGCAAGGAGTACAAGTGCAAGGTCTCCAACAAAGCCCTCCCAGCC
CCCATCGAGAAAACCATCTCCAAAGCCAAAGGGCAGCCCCGAGAACCACAGGTGTACACCCTGCCCCCAT
CCCGGGAGGAGATGACCAAGAACCAGGTCAGCCTGACCTGCCTGGTCAAAGGCTTCTATCCCAGCGACAT
CGCCGTGGAGTGGGAGAGCAATGGGCAGCCGGAGAACAACTACAAGACCACGCCTCCCGTGCTGGACTCC
GACGGCTCCTTCTTCCTCTACAGCAAGCTCACCGTGGACAAGAGCAGGTGGCAGCAGGGGAACGTCTTCT
CATGCTCCGTGATGCATGAGGGTCTGCACAACCACTACACGCAGAAGAGCCTCTCCCTGTCTCCGGGTAA
ATCTAGAGGGCCCTTCGAAGGTAAGCCTATCCCTAACCCTCTCCTCGGTCTCGATTCTACGCGTACCGGT
CATCATCACCATCACCATTGAGTTTAAACCCGCTGATCAGCCTCGACTGTGCCTTCTAAGGCCTGAGCTC
GCTGATCAGCCTCGATCGAGGATCCAGACATGATAAGATACATTGATGAGTTTGGACAAACCACAACTAG
AATGCAGTGAAAAAAATGCTTTATTTGTGAAATTTGTGATGCTATTGCTTTATTTGTAACCATTATAAGC
TGCAATAAACAAGTTAACAACAACAATTGCATTCATTTTATGTTTCAGGTTCAGGGGGAGGTGTGGGAGG
TTTTTTAAAGCAAGTAAAACCTCTACAAATGTGGTATGGCTGATTATGATCAGTCGACCTGCAGGCATGC
AAGCTTGGCGTAATCATGGTCATAGCTGTTTCCTGTGTGAAATTGTTATCCGCTCACAATTCCACACAAC
ATACGAGCCGGAAGCATAAAGTGTAAAGCCTGGGGTGCCTAATGAGTGAGCTAACTCACATTAATTGCGT
TGCGCTCACTGCCCGCTTTCCAGTCGGGAAACCTGTCGTGCCAGCTGCATTAATGAATCGGCCAACGCGC
GGGGAGAGGCGGTTTGCGTATTGGGCGCTCTTCCGCTTCCTCGCTCACTGACTCGCTGCGCTCGGTCGTT
CGGCTGCGGCGAGCGGTATCAGCTCACTCAAAGGCGGTAATACGGTTATCCACAGAATCAGGGGATAACG
CAGGAAAGAACATGTGAGCAAAAGGCCAGCAAAAGGCCAGGAACCGTAAAAAGGCCGCGTTGCTGGCGTT
TTTCCATAGGCTCCGCCCCCCTGACGAGCATCACAAAAATCGACGCTCAAGTCAGAGGTGGCGAAACCCG
ACAGGACTATAAAGATACCAGGCGTTTCCCCCTGGAAGCTCCCTCGTGCGCTCTCCTGTTCCGACCCTGC
CGCTTACCGGATACCTGTCCGCCTTTCTCCCTTCGGGAAGCGTGGCGCTTTCTCATAGCTCACGCTGTAG
GTATCTCAGTTCGGTGTAGGTCGTTCGCTCCAAGCTGGGCTGTGTGCACGAACCCCCCGTTCAGCCCGAC
CGCTGCGCCTTATCCGGTAACTATCGTCTTGAGTCCAACCCGGTAAGACACGACTTATCGCCACTGGCAG
CAGCCACTGGTAACAGGATTAGCAGAGCGAGGTATGTAGGCGGTGCTACAGAGTTCTTGAAGTGGTGGCC
TAACTACGGCTACACTAGAAGAACAGTATTTGGTATCTGCGCTCTGCTGAAGCCAGTTACCTTCGGAAAA
AGAGTTGGTAGCTCTTGATCCGGCAAACAAACCACCGCTGGTAGCGGTGGTTTTTTTGTTTGCAAGCAGC
AGATTACGCGCAGAAAAAAAGGATCTCAAGAAGATCCTTTGATCTTTTCTACGGGGTCTGACGCTCAGTG
GAACGAAAACTCACGTTAAGGGATTTTGGTCATGAGATTATCAAAAAGGATCTTCACCTAGATCCTTTTA
AATTAAAAATGAAGTTTTAAATCAATCTAAAGTATATATGAGTAAACTTGGTCTGACAGTTACCAATGCT
TAATCAGTGAGGCACCTATCTCAGCGATCTGTCTATTTCGTTCATCCATAGTTGCCTGACTCCCCGTCGT
GTAGATAACTACGATACGGGAGGGCTTACCATCTGGCCCCAGTGCTGCAATGATACCGCGAGACCCACGC
TCACCGGCTCCAGATTTATCAGCAATAAACCAGCCAGCCGGAAGGGCCGAGCGCAGAAGTGGTCCTGCAA
CTTTATCCGCCTCCATCCAGTCTATTAATTGTTGCCGGGAAGCTAGAGTAAGTAGTTCGCCAGTTAATAG
TTTGCGCAACGTTGTTGCCATTGCTACAGGCATCGTGGTGTCACGCTCGTCGTTTGGTATGGCTTCATTC
AGCTCCGGTTCCCAACGATCAAGGCGAGTTACATGATCCCCCATGTTGTGCAAAAAAGCGGTTAGCTCCT
TCGGTCCTCCGATCGTTGTCAGAAGTAAGTTGGCCGCAGTGTTATCACTCATGGTTATGGCAGCACTGCA
TAATTCTCTTACTGTCATGCCATCCGTAAGATGCTTTTCTGTGACTGGTGAGTACTCAACCAAGTCATTC
TGAGAATAGTGTATGCGGCGACCGAGTTGCTCTTGCCCGGCGTCAATACGGGATAATACCGCGCCACATA
GCAGAACTTTAAAAGTGCTCATCATTGGAAAACGTTCTTCGGGGCGAAAACTCTCAAGGATCTTACCGCT
GTTGAGATCCAGTTCGATGTAACCCACTCGTGCACCCAACTGATCTTCAGCATCTTTTACTTTCACCAGC
GTTTCTGGGTGAGCAAAAACAGGAAGGCAAAATGCCGCAAAAAAGGGAATAAGGGCGACACGGAAATGTT
GAATACTCATACTCTTCCTTTTTCAATATTATTGAAGCATTTATCAGGGTTATTGTCTCATGAGCGGATA
CATATTTGAATGTATTTAGAAAAATAAACAAATAGGGGTTCCGCGCACATTTCCCCGAAAAGTGCCACCT
GACGTCTAAGAAACCATTATTATCATGACATTAACCTATAAAAATAGGCGTATCACGAGGCCCTTTCGTC
TCGCGCGTTTCGGTGATGACGGTGAAAACCTCTGACACATGCAGCTCCCGGAGACGGTCACAGCTTGTCT
GTAAGCGGATGCCGGGAGCAGACAAGCCCGTCAGGGCGCGTCAGCGGGTGTTGGCGGGTGTCGGGGCTGG
CTTAACTATGCGGCATCAGAGCAGATTGTACTGAGAGTGCACCATATGCGGTGTGAAATACCGCACAGAT
GCGTAAGGAGAAAATACCGCATCAGGCGCCATTCGCCATTCAGGCTGCGCAACTGTTGGGAAGGGCGATC
GGTGCGGGCCTCTTCGCTATTACGCCAGCTGGCGAAAGGGGGATGTGCTGCAAGGCGATTAAGTTGGGTA
ACGCCAGGGTTTTCCCAGTCACGACGTT
Features (pLannotate 1.2.2; 18 found; start..end, strand, type, name):
     23..449     +  promoter       MT promoter: Drosophila metallothionein promoter
    467..520     +  sig_peptide    BiP signal sequence: Drosophila BiP signal sequence
    473..1180    +  CDS            PRK3 (fragment): PRK3_ARATH - Experimental evidence at protein level: Swiss-Prot protein existence level 1. Receptor-like kinase involved in the control of pollen germination and pollen tube polar growth (PubMed:23024212). Can phosphorylate ROPGEF1 in vitro (PubMed:23024212). From Arabidopsis thaliana (Mouse-ear cress).
   1148..1891    +  CDS            IGHG1 (fragment): IGHG1_HUMAN - Experimental evidence at protein level: Swiss-Prot protein existence level 1. Constant region of immunoglobulin heavy chains. Immunoglobulins, also known as antibodies, are membrane-bound or secreted glycoproteins produced by B lymphocytes. In the recognition phase of humoral immunity, the membrane-bound immunoglobulins serve as receptors which, upon binding of a specific antigen, trigger the clonal expansion and differentiation of B lymphocytes into immunoglobulins- secreting plasma cells. Secreted immunoglobulins mediate the effector phase of humoral immunity, which results in
   1910..1951    +  CDS            V5 tag: epitope tag from simian virus 5
   2051..2185    -  polyA_signal   SV40 poly(A) signal: SV40 polyadenylation signal
   2208..2292    -  CDS            large T antigen (fragment): large T antigen from SV40 (simian virus 40)
   2292..2316    +  misc_feature   MCS (fragment): pUC18/19 multiple cloning site
   2353..2369    -  protein_bind   lac operator: The lac repressor binds to the lac operator to inhibit transcription in E. coli. This inhibition can be relieved by adding lactose or isopropyl-β-D-thiogalactopyranoside (IPTG). lac repressor encoded by lacI
   2377..2407    -  promoter       lac promoter: promoter for the E. coli lac operon
   2422..2443    -  protein_bind   CAP binding site: CAP binding activates transcription in the presence of cAMP. E. coli catabolite activator protein
   2456..2548    -  CDS            lacI (fragment): lac repressor; lacI; The lac repressor binds to the lac operator to inhibit transcription in E. coli. This inhibition can be relieved by adding lactose or isopropyl-β-D-thiogalactopyranoside (IPTG).
   2731..3319    -  rep_origin     ori: high-copy-number ColE1/pMB1/pBR322/pUC origin of replication
   3490..4350    -  CDS            AmpR: β-lactamase; bla; confers resistance to ampicillin, carbenicillin, and related antibiotics
   4351..4455    -  promoter       AmpR promoter: bla
   4550..4585    +  CDS            rop (fragment): Rop protein, which maintains plasmids at low copy number; rop
   4687..4786    +  misc_feature   bom (fragment): basis of mobility region from pBR322
   4792..21      -  CDS            lacZα (fragment) (across the origin): LacZα fragment of β-galactosidase; lacZ fragment
