[The description below was written by a language model from this plasmid's Addgene catalogue record and pLannotate feature annotations shown in this document.]
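Description:
PRK3 J7_pECIA2 is an insect-cell expression plasmid built on the pECIA2 backbone for secreted production of a plant receptor ectodomain in Drosophila cell culture. It is maintained in E. coli as a high-copy plasmid through a ColE1/pUC-type origin and selected with ampicillin via the β-lactamase gene. The remaining bacterial annotations (lac promoter/operator, and fragments of lacZα, lacI, rop and bom) are remnants of the pUC/pBR322-derived cloning backbone and have no evident role in the expression cassette.

The payload is the extracellular domain of the Arabidopsis thaliana leucine-rich repeat receptor kinase PRK3 (AT3G42880), a pollen receptor-like kinase, inserted by ligation-independent cloning. Transcription is driven by the Drosophila metallothionein promoter, which is induced by adding copper sulfate. A Drosophila BiP signal sequence at the N-terminus directs the protein into the secretory pathway. The ectodomain is fused at its C-terminus to a human IgG1 Fc region, followed by a V5 epitope tag and a hexahistidine tag. The His tag is recorded in the catalogue entry but was not picked up as a separate feature in the annotation. An SV40 polyadenylation signal lies downstream of the cassette, although it is annotated on the opposite strand.

The plasmid is the "bait" in a pairwise extracellular interaction assay and is meant to be used with the corresponding prey construct in pECIA14. It belongs to a collection used to map interactions among the extracellular domains of Arabidopsis LRR receptor kinases. In such assays the Fc fusion typically allows dimeric display and capture of the secreted bait, while the V5 and His tags can serve for detection and purification.
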