Addgene plasmid #114994: PRK3 J7_pECIA2
Purpose: Bait vector PRK3 J7_pECIA2 should be used with prey vector PRK3 J7_pECIA14.
Depositing lab: Youssef Belkhadir. Depositing organization: Gregor Mendel Institute of Molecular Plant Biology. Publication: An extracellular network of Arabidopsis leucine-rich repeat receptor kinases. Smakowska-Luzan E, Mott GA, Parys K, Stegmann M, Howton TC, Layeghifard M, Neuhold J, Lehner A, Kong J, Grunwald K, Weinberger N, Satbhai SB, Mayer D, Busch W, Madalinski M, Stolt-Bergner P, Provart NJ, Mukhtar MS, Zipfel C, Desveaux D, Guttman DS, Belkhadir Y. Nature. 2018 Jan 18;553(7688):342-346. doi: 10.1038/nature25184. Epub 2018 Jan 10. PubMed 29320478.
Backbone
  Vector backbone: pECIA2
  Backbone manufacturer: Chris Garcia (Addgene plasmid # 47032)
  Vector type: Insect Expression
Growth in bacteria
  Bacterial resistance: Ampicillin, 100 μg/mL
  Growth temperature: 37°C
  Growth strain: DH5alpha
  Copy number: High Copy
Gene/Insert
  Gene/Insert name: AT3G42880
  Species: A. thaliana (mustard weed)
  Promoter: Metallothionein (Copper-Inducible)
  Tag / fusion protein: Fc, V5 and hexahistidine tags (C terminal on backbone)
  Cloning method: Ligation Independent Cloning
Terms and licenses: Academic/Nonprofit Terms; Industry Terms: Not Available to Industry
Depositor comments: Plasmid for secreted expression in Drosophila cell culture by induction via CuSO4. Insert is an extracellular domain of indicated LRR-RK, C-terminally tagged with Fc, V5 and hexahistidine tags. Insert Protein Sequence: SEPLVRFKRSVNITKGDLNSWRTGTDPCNGKWFGIYCQKGQTVSGIHVTRLGLSGTINIEDLKDLPNLRTIRLDNNLLSGPLPPFFKLPGLKSLLLSNNSFSGEIADDFFKETPQLKRVFLDNNRLSGKIPASLMQLAGLEELHMQGNQFTGEIPPLTDGNKVLKSLDLSNNDLEGEIPITISDRKNLEMKFEGNQRLCGSPLNIECDEKPSSTGSGNEK
How to cite: PRK3 J7_pECIA2 was a gift from Youssef Belkhadir (Addgene plasmid # 114994 ; http://n2t.net/addgene:114994 ; RRID:Addgene_114994)
